LOCUS       Exported 7096 bp ds-DNA circular SYN 12-MAY-2021
DEFINITION  It expresses separate mScarletI pHdomain and SYFP2 pHdomain in a 3:1
            ratio..
ACCESSION   .
VERSION     .
KEYWORDS    PH-PLCD1_mScarlet-I_IRES_sYFP2_PH_N1
SOURCE      synthetic DNA construct
  ORGANISM  synthetic DNA construct
REFERENCE   1 (bases 1 to 7096)
  AUTHORS   Bindels DS, Haarbosch L, van Weeren L, Postma M, Wiese KE, Mastop M,
            Aumonier S, Gotthard G, Royant A, Hink MA, Gadella TW Jr
  TITLE     mScarlet: a bright monomeric red fluorescent protein for cellular
            imaging.
  JOURNAL   Nat Methods. 2016 Nov 21. doi: 10.1038/nmeth.4074.
  PUBMED    27869816
REFERENCE   2 (bases 1 to 7096)
  AUTHORS   .
  TITLE     Direct Submission
  JOURNAL   Exported May 12, 2021 from SnapGene Server 1.1.58
            http://www.snapgene.com
FEATURES             Location/Qualifiers
     source          1..7096
                     /organism="synthetic DNA construct"
                     /mol_type="other DNA"
     enhancer        61..364
                     /label=CMV enhancer
                     /note="human cytomegalovirus immediate early enhancer"
     promoter        365..568
                     /label=CMV promoter
                     /note="human cytomegalovirus (CMV) immediate early
                     promoter"
     primer_bind     519..539
                     /label=CMV-F
                     /note="Human CMV immediate early promoter, forward primer"
     regulatory      1162..1171
                     /regulatory_class="other"
                     /note="vertebrate consensus sequence for strong initiation
                     of translation (Kozak, 1987)"
     CDS             1168..1863
                     /codon_start=1
                     /product="bright monomeric red fluorescent protein evolved
                     from a synthetic template (Bindels et al., 2016)"
                     /label=mScarlet-I
                     /note="matures faster than mScarlet"
                     /translation="MVSKGEAVIKEFMRFKVHMEGSMNGHEFEIEGEGEGRPYEGTQTA
                     KLKVTKGGPLPFSWDILSPQFMYGSRAFIKHPADIPDYYKQSFPEGFKWERVMNFEDGG
                     AVTVTQDTSLEDGTLIYKVKLRGTNFPPDGPVMQKKTMGWEASTERLYPEDGVLKGDIK
                     MALRLKDGGRYLADFKTTYKAKKPVQMPGAYNVDRKLDITSHNEDYTVVEQYERSEGRH
                     STGGMDELYK"
     primer_bind     complement(1301..1319)
                     /label=mCherry-R
                     /note="mCherry, reverse primer"
     primer_bind     1569..1588
                     /label=mCherry-F
                     /note="mCherry, forward primer"
     promoter        complement(1891..1908)
                     /label=SP6 promoter
                     /note="promoter for bacteriophage SP6 RNA polymerase"
     primer_bind     complement(1891..1908)
                     /label=SP6
                     /note="SP6 promoter, forward primer"
     misc_feature    1920..2493
                     /label=IRES
                     /note="internal ribosome entry site (IRES) of the
                     encephalomyocarditis virus (EMCV)"
     misc_feature    1943..2495
                     /label=IRES
                     /note="internal ribosome entry site (IRES) of the
                     encephalomyocarditis virus (EMCV)"
     primer_bind     complement(2087..2104)
                     /label=IRES reverse
                     /note="IRES internal ribosome entry site, reverse primer.
                     Also called pCDH-rev"
     primer_bind     2314..2333
                     /label=IRES-F
                     /note="IRES internal ribosome entry site, forward primer"
     regulatory      2522..2531
                     /regulatory_class="other"
                     /note="vertebrate consensus sequence for strong initiation
                     of translation (Kozak, 1987)"
     CDS             2528..3244
                     /codon_start=1
                     /product="monomeric optimized variant of EYFP, identical to
                     mVenus but with L68V (Kremers et al., 2006)"
                     /label=SYFP2
                     /note="mammalian codon-optimized"
                     /translation="MVSKGEELFTGVVPILVELDGDVNGHKFSVSGEGEGDATYGKLTL
                     KLICTTGKLPVPWPTLVTTLGYGVQCFARYPDHMKQHDFFKSAMPEGYVQERTIFFKDD
                     GNYKTRAEVKFEGDTLVNRIELKGIDFKEDGNILGHKLEYNYNSHNVYITADKQKNGIK
                     ANFKIRHNIEDGGVQLADHYQQNTPIGDGPVLLPDNHYLSYQSKLSKDPNEKRDHMVLL
                     EFVTAAGITLGMDELYK"
     primer_bind     complement(2573..2594)
                     /label=EGFP-N
                     /note="EGFP, reverse primer"
     primer_bind     complement(2834..2853)
                     /label=EXFP-R
                     /note="For distinguishing EGFP variants, reverse primer"
     primer_bind     3181..3202
                     /label=EGFP-C
                     /note="EGFP, forward primer"
     polyA_signal    3884..4005
                     /label=SV40 poly(A) signal
                     /note="SV40 polyadenylation signal"
     primer_bind     complement(3921..3940)
                     /label=SV40pA-R
                     /note="SV40 polyA, reverse primer"
     primer_bind     3975..3994
                     /label=EBV-rev
                     /note="SV40 polyA terminator, reverse primer"
     rep_origin      complement(4012..4467)
                     /direction=LEFT
                     /label=f1 ori
                     /note="f1 bacteriophage origin of replication; arrow
                     indicates direction of (+) strand synthesis"
     primer_bind     complement(4149..4170)
                     /label=F1ori-F
                     /note="F1 origin, forward primer"
     primer_bind     4361..4380
                     /label=F1ori-R
                     /note="F1 origin, reverse primer"
     promoter        4494..4598
                     /gene="bla"
                     /label=AmpR promoter
     promoter        4600..4957
                     /label=SV40 promoter
                     /note="SV40 enhancer and early promoter"
     primer_bind     complement(4623..4643)
                     /label=pBABE 3'
                     /note="SV40 enhancer, reverse primer for pBABE vectors"
     rep_origin      4808..4943
                     /label=SV40 ori
                     /note="SV40 origin of replication"
     primer_bind     4870..4889
                     /label=SV40pro-F
                     /note="SV40 promoter/origin, forward primer"
     CDS             4992..5786
                     /codon_start=1
                     /gene="aph(3')-II (or nptII)"
                     /product="aminoglycoside phosphotransferase from Tn5"
                     /label=NeoR/KanR
                     /note="confers resistance to neomycin, kanamycin, and G418
                     (Geneticin(R))"
                     /translation="MIEQDGLHAGSPAAWVERLFGYDWAQQTIGCSDAAVFRLSAQGRP
                     VLFVKTDLSGALNELQDEAARLSWLATTGVPCAAVLDVVTEAGRDWLLLGEVPGQDLLS
                     SHLAPAEKVSIMADAMRRLHTLDPATCPFDHQAKHRIERARTRMEAGLVDQDDLDEEHQ
                     GLAPAELFARLKASMPDGEDLVVTHGDACLPNIMVENGRFSGFIDCGRLGVADRYQDIA
                     LATRDIAEELGGEWADRFLVLYGIAAPDSQRIAFYRLLDEFF"
     primer_bind     complement(5046..5065)
                     /label=Neo-R
                     /note="Neomycin resistance gene, reverse primer"
     primer_bind     5656..5675
                     /label=Neo-F
                     /note="Neomycin resistance gene, forward primer"
     primer_bind     complement(5974..5993)
                     /label=TK-pA-R
                     /note="Thymidine kinase polyA, reverse primer"
     polyA_signal    6018..6065
                     /label=HSV TK poly(A) signal
                     /note="herpes simplex virus thymidine kinase
                     polyadenylation signal (Cole and Stacy, 1985)"
     rep_origin      6394..6982
                     /direction=RIGHT
                     /label=ori
                     /note="high-copy-number ColE1/pMB1/pBR322/pUC origin of
                     replication"
     primer_bind     6883..6902
                     /label=pBR322ori-F
                     /note="pBR322 origin, forward primer"
ORIGIN
        1 tagttattaa tagtaatcaa ttacggggtc attagttcat agcccatata tggagttccg
       61 cgttacataa cttacggtaa atggcccgcc tggctgaccg cccaacgacc cccgcccatt
      121 gacgtcaata atgacgtatg ttcccatagt aacgccaata gggactttcc attgacgtca
      181 atgggtggag tatttacggt aaactgccca cttggcagta catcaagtgt atcatatgcc
      241 aagtacgccc cctattgacg tcaatgacgg taaatggccc gcctggcatt atgcccagta
      301 catgacctta tgggactttc ctacttggca gtacatctac gtattagtca tcgctattac
      361 catggtgatg cggttttggc agtacatcaa tgggcgtgga tagcggtttg actcacgggg
      421 atttccaagt ctccacccca ttgacgtcaa tgggagtttg ttttggcacc aaaatcaacg
      481 ggactttcca aaatgtcgta acaactccgc cccattgacg caaatgggcg gtaggcgtgt
      541 acggtgggag gtctatataa gcagagctgg tttagtgaac cgtcagatcc gctagcgcta
      601 ccggactcag atctcgagct caagcttcga attcacggca tggactcggg ccgggacttc
      661 ctgaccctgc acggcctaca ggatgatgag gatctacagg cgctgctgaa gggcagccag
      721 ctcctgaagg tgaagtccag ctcatggagg agagagcgct tctacaagtt gcaggaggac
      781 tgcaagacca tctggcagga gtcccgcaag gtcatgcgga ccccggagtc ccagctgttc
      841 tccatcgagg acattcagga ggtgcgaatg gggcaccgca cggagggtct ggagaagttc
      901 gcccgtgatg tgcccgagga ccgctgcttc tccattgtct tcaaggacca gcgcaataca
      961 ctagacctca tcgccccatc gccagctgat gcccagcact gggtgctggg gctgcacaag
     1021 atcatccacc actcaggctc catggaccag cgtcagaagc tacagcactg gattcactcc
     1081 tgcttgcgaa aagctgacaa aaacaaggac aacaagatga gcttcaagga gctgcagaac
     1141 ttcctgaagg atccaccggt cgccaccatg gtgagcaagg gcgaggcagt gatcaaggag
     1201 ttcatgcggt tcaaggtgca catggagggc tccatgaacg gccacgagtt cgagatcgag
     1261 ggcgagggcg agggccgccc ctacgagggc acccagaccg ccaagctgaa ggtgaccaag
     1321 ggtggccccc tgcccttctc ctgggacatc ctgtcccctc agttcatgta cggctccagg
     1381 gccttcatca agcaccccgc cgacatcccc gactactata agcagtcctt ccccgagggc
     1441 ttcaagtggg agcgcgtgat gaacttcgag gacggcggcg ccgtgaccgt gacccaggac
     1501 acctccctgg aggacggcac cctgatctac aaggtgaagc tccgcggcac caacttccct
     1561 cctgacggcc ccgtaatgca gaagaagaca atgggctggg aagcgtccac cgagcggttg
     1621 taccccgagg acggcgtgct gaagggcgac attaagatgg ccctgcgcct gaaggacggc
     1681 ggccgctacc tggcggactt caagaccacc tacaaggcca agaagcccgt gcagatgccc
     1741 ggcgcctaca acgtcgaccg caagttggac atcacctccc acaacgagga ctacaccgtg
     1801 gtggaacagt acgaacgctc cgagggccgc cactccaccg gcggcatgga cgagctgtac
     1861 aagtccggat aacgcgacag atctgggccc ctatagtgtc acctaaataa ttccgccccc
     1921 ccctctccct cccccccccc taacgttact ggccgaagcc gcttggaata aggccggtgt
     1981 gcgtttgtct atatgttatt ttccaccata ttgccgtctt ttggcaatgt gagggcccgg
     2041 aaacctggcc ctgtcttctt gacgagcatt cctaggggtc tttcccctct cgccaaagga
     2101 atgcaaggtc tgttgaatgt cgtgaaggaa gcagttcctc tggaagcttc ttgaagacaa
     2161 acaacgtctg tagcgaccct ttgcaggcag cggaaccccc cacctggcga caggtgcctc
     2221 tgcggccaaa agccacgtgt ataagataca cctgcaaagg cggcacaacc ccagtgccac
     2281 gttgtgagtt ggatagttgt ggaaagagtc aaatggctct cctcaagcgt attcaacaag
     2341 gggctgaagg atgcccagaa ggtaccccat tgtatgggat ctgatctggg gcctcggtgc
     2401 acatgcttta catgtgttta gtcgaggtta aaaaaacgtc taggcccccc gaaccacggg
     2461 gacgtggttt tcctttgaaa aacacgatga taatatggcc acaacagcgg atccaccggt
     2521 cgccaccatg gtgagcaagg gcgaggagct gttcaccggg gtggtgccca tcctggtcga
     2581 gctggacggc gacgtaaacg gccacaagtt cagcgtgtcc ggcgagggcg agggcgatgc
     2641 cacctacggc aagctgaccc tgaagctgat ctgcaccacc ggcaagctgc ccgtgccctg
     2701 gcccaccctc gtgaccaccc tgggctacgg cgtgcagtgc ttcgcccgct accccgacca
     2761 catgaagcag cacgacttct tcaagtccgc catgcccgaa ggctacgtcc aggagcgcac
     2821 catcttcttc aaggacgacg gcaactacaa gacccgcgcc gaggtgaagt tcgagggcga
     2881 caccctggtg aaccgcatcg agctgaaggg catcgacttc aaggaggacg gcaacatcct
     2941 ggggcacaag ctggagtaca actacaacag ccacaacgtc tatatcaccg ccgacaagca
     3001 gaagaacggc atcaaggcca acttcaagat ccgccacaac atcgaggacg gcggcgtgca
     3061 gctcgccgac cactaccagc agaacacccc catcggcgac ggccccgtgc tgctgcccga
     3121 caaccactac ctgagctacc agtccaagct gagcaaagac cccaacgaga agcgcgatca
     3181 catggtcctg ctggagttcg tgaccgccgc cgggatcact ctcggcatgg acgagctgta
     3241 caagtccgga ctcagatctc gaggcctaca ggatgatgag gatctacagg cgctgctgaa
     3301 gggcagccag ctcctgaagg tgaagtccag ctcatggagg agagagcgct tctacaagtt
     3361 gcaggaggac tgcaagacca tctggcagga gtcccgcaag gtcatgcgga ccccggagtc
     3421 ccagctgttc tccatcgagg acattcagga ggtgcgaatg gggcaccgca cggagggtct
     3481 ggagaagttc gcccgtgatg tgcccgagga ccgctgcttc tccattgtct tcaaggacca
     3541 gcgcaataca ctagacctca tcgccccatc gccagctgat gcccagcact gggtgctggg
     3601 gctgcacaag atcatccacc actcaggctc catggaccag cgtcagaagc tacagcactg
     3661 gattcactcc tgcttgcgaa aagctgacaa aaacaaggac aacaagatga gcttcaagga
     3721 gctgcagaac ttcctgaagg agctcaacat ctgaggatcc accggatcta gataactgat
     3781 cataatcagc cataccacat ttgtagaggt tttacttgct ttaaaaaacc tcccacacct
     3841 ccccctgaac ctgaaacata aaatgaatgc aattgttgtt gttaacttgt ttattgcagc
     3901 ttataatggt tacaaataaa gcaatagcat cacaaatttc acaaataaag catttttttc
     3961 actgcattct agttgtggtt tgtccaaact catcaatgta tcttaaggcg taaattgtaa
     4021 gcgttaatat tttgttaaaa ttcgcgttaa atttttgtta aatcagctca ttttttaacc
     4081 aataggccga aatcggcaaa atcccttata aatcaaaaga atagaccgag atagggttga
     4141 gtgttgttcc agtttggaac aagagtccac tattaaagaa cgtggactcc aacgtcaaag
     4201 gnnnnnnnnn nnnnnnnnnn nnnnnnnnnn nnnnnnnnnn nnnnnnnnnn tnnnnnnnnn
     4261 nnnnnnnnnn nnnnnnnnnn nnnnnnnnnn nnnnnnnnnn nnnnnnnnnn nnnnnnnnnn
     4321 nnnnnnnnnn nnnnnnnnnn nngnnnnnnn nnnnnnnnnn nnnnnnnnnn nnnnnnnnnn
     4381 nnnnnnnnnn nnnnnnnnnn nnnnnnnnnn nnnnnnnnnn nnnnnnnnnn nnnnnnnnnn
     4441 nnnnnnnnnn nnnnnnnnnn nnnnnnncag gtggcacttt tcggggaaat gtgcgcggaa
     4501 cccctatttg tttatttttc taaatacatt caaatatgta tccgctcatg agacaataac
     4561 cctgataaat gcttcaataa tattgaaaaa ggaagagtcc tgaggcggaa agaaccagct
     4621 gtggaatgtg tgtcagttag ggtgtggaaa gtccccaggc tccccagcag gcagaagtat
     4681 gcaaagcatg catctcaatt agtcagcaac caggtgtgga aagtccccag gctccccagc
     4741 aggcagaagt atgcaaagca tgcatctcaa ttagtcagca accatagtcc cgcccctaac
     4801 tccgcccatc ccgcccctaa ctccgcccag ttccgcccat tctccgcccc atggctgact
     4861 aatttttttt atttatgcag aggccgaggc cgcctcggcc tctgagctat tccagaagta
     4921 gtgaggaggc ttttttggag gcctaggctt ttgcaaagat cgatcaagag acaggatgag
     4981 gatcgtttcg catgattgaa caagatggat tgcacgcagg ttctccggcc gcttgggtgg
     5041 agaggctatt cggctatgac tgggcacaac agacaatcgg ctgctctgat gccgccgtgt
     5101 tccggctgtc agcgcagggg cgcccggttc tttttgtcaa gaccgacctg tccggtgccc
     5161 tgaatgaact gcaagacgag gcagcgcggc tatcgtggct ggccacgacg ggcgttcctt
     5221 gcgcagctgt gctcgacgtt gtcactgaag cgggaaggga ctggctgcta ttgggcgaag
     5281 tgccggggca ggatctcctg tcatctcacc ttgctcctgc cgagaaagta tccatcatgg
     5341 ctgatgcaat gcggcggctg catacgcttg atccggctac ctgcccattc gaccaccaag
     5401 cgaaacatcg catcgagcga gcacgtactc ggatggaagc cggtcttgtc gatcaggatg
     5461 atctggacga agagcatcag gggctcgcgc cagccgaact gttcgccagg ctcaaggcga
     5521 gcatgcccga cggcgaggat ctcgtcgtga cccatggcga tgcctgcttg ccgaatatca
     5581 tggtggaaaa tggccgcttt tctggattca tcgactgtgg ccggctgggt gtggcggacc
     5641 gctatcagga catagcgttg gctacccgtg atattgctga agagcttggc ggcgaatggg
     5701 ctgaccgctt cctcgtgctt tacggtatcg ccgctcccga ttcgcagcgc atcgccttct
     5761 atcgccttct tgacgagttc ttctgagcgg gactctgggg ttcgaaatga ccgaccaagc
     5821 gacgcccaac ctgccatcac gagatttcga ttccaccgcc gccttctatg aaaggttggg
     5881 cttcggaatc gttttccggg acgccggctg gatgatcctc cagcgcgggg atctcatgct
     5941 ggagttcttc gcccacccta gggggaggct aactgaaaca cggaaggaga caataccgga
     6001 aggaacccgc gctatgacgg caataaaaag acagaataaa acgcacggtg ttgggtcgtt
     6061 tgttcataaa cgcggggttc ggtcccaggg ctggcactct gtcgataccc caccgagacc
     6121 ccattggggc caatacgccc gcgtttcttc cttttcccca ccccaccccc caagttcggg
     6181 tgaaggccca gggctcgcag ccaacgtcgg ggcggcaggc cctgccatag cctcaggtta
     6241 ctcatatata ctttagattg atttaaaact tcatttttaa tttaaaagga tctaggtgaa
     6301 gatccttttt gataatctca tgaccaaaat cccttaacgt gagttttcgt tccactgagc
     6361 gtcagacccc gtagaaaaga tcaaaggatc ttcttgagat cctttttttc tgcgcgtaat
     6421 ctgctgcttg caaacaaaaa aaccaccgct accagcggtg gtttgtttgc cggatcaaga
     6481 gctaccaact ctttttccga aggtaactgg cttcagcaga gcgcagatac caaatactgt
     6541 tcttctagtg tagccgtagt taggccacca cttcaagaac tctgtagcac cgcctacata
     6601 cctcgctctg ctaatcctgt taccagtggc tgctgccagt ggcgataagt cgtgtcttac
     6661 cgggttggac tcaagacgat agttaccgga taaggcgcag cggtcgggct gaacgggggg
     6721 ttcgtgcaca cagcccagct tggagcgaac gacctacacc gaactgagat acctacagcg
     6781 tgagctatga gaaagcgcca cgcttcccga agggagaaag gcggacaggt atccggtaag
     6841 cggcagggtc ggaacaggag agcgcacgag ggagcttcca gggggaaacg cctggtatct
     6901 ttatagtcct gtcgggtttc gccacctctg acttgagcgt cgatttttgt gatgctcgtc
     6961 aggggggcgg agcctatgga aaaacgccag caacgcggcc tttttacggt tcctggcctt
     7021 ttgctggcct tttgctcaca tgttctttcc tgcgttatcc cctgattctg tggataaccg
     7081 tattaccgcc atgcat
//
